>Addgene plasmid #54843 | mTurquoise2-N1 | addgene full sequence | sequence record 207607 | Addgene NGS Result
CGTTACATAACTTACGGTAAATGGCCCGCCTGGCTGACCGCCCAACGACCCCCGCCCATTGACGTCAATA
ATGACGTATGTTCCCATAGTAACGCCAATAGGGACTTTCCATTGACGTCAATGGGTGGAGTATTTACGGT
AAACTGCCCACTTGGCAGTACATCAAGTGTATCATATGCCAAGTACGCCCCCTATTGACGTCAATGACGG
TAAATGGCCCGCCTGGCATTATGCCCAGTACATGACCTTATGGGACTTTCCTACTTGGCAGTACATCTAC
GTATTAGTCATCGCTATTACCATGGTGATGCGGTTTTGGCAGTACATCAATGGGCGTGGATAGCGGTTTG
ACTCACGGGGATTTCCAAGTCTCCACCCCATTGACGTCAATGGGAGTTTGTTTTGGCACCAAAATCAACG
GGACTTTCCAAAATGTCGTAACAACTCCGCCCCATTGACGCAAATGGGCGGTAGGCGTGTACGGTGGGAG
GTCTATATAAGCAGAGCTGGTTTAGTGAACCGTCAGATCCGCTAGCGCTACCGGACTCAGATCTCGAGCT
CAAGCTTCGAATTCTGCAGTCGACGGTACCGCGGGCCCGGGATCCACCGGTCGCCACCATGGTGAGCAAG
GGCGAGGAGCTGTTCACCGGGGTGGTGCCCATCCTGGTCGAGCTGGACGGCGACGTAAACGGCCACAAGT
TCAGCGTGTCCGGCGAGGGCGAGGGCGATGCCACCTACGGCAAGCTGACCCTGAAGTTCATCTGCACCAC
CGGCAAGCTGCCCGTGCCCTGGCCCACCCTCGTGACCACCCTGTCCTGGGGCGTGCAGTGCTTCGCCCGC
TACCCCGACCACATGAAGCAGCACGACTTCTTCAAGTCCGCCATGCCCGAAGGCTACGTCCAGGAGCGCA
CCATCTTCTTCAAGGACGACGGCAACTACAAGACCCGCGCCGAGGTGAAGTTCGAGGGCGACACCCTGGT
GAACCGCATCGAGCTGAAGGGCATCGACTTCAAGGAGGACGGCAACATCCTGGGGCACAAGCTGGAGTAC
AACTACTTCAGCGACAACGTCTATATCACCGCCGACAAGCAGAAGAACGGCATCAAGGCCAACTTCAAGA
TCCGCCACAACATCGAGGACGGCGGCGTGCAGCTCGCCGACCACTACCAGCAGAACACCCCCATCGGCGA
CGGCCCCGTGCTGCTGCCCGACAACCACTACCTGAGCACCCAGTCCAAGCTGAGCAAAGACCCCAACGAG
AAGCGCGATCACATGGTCCTGCTGGAGTTCGTGACCGCCGCCGGGATCACTCTCGGCATGGACGAGCTGT
ACAAGTAAAGCGGCCGCGACTCTAGATCATAATCAGCCATACCACATTTGTAGAGGTTTTACTTGCTTTA
AAAAACCTCCCACACCTCCCCCTGAACCTGAAACATAAAATGAATGCAATTGTTGTTGTTAACTTGTTTA
TTGCAGCTTATAATGGTTACAAATAAAGCAATAGCATCACAAATTTCACAAATAAAGCATTTTTTTCACT
GCATTCTAGTTGTGGTTTGTCCAAACTCATCAATGTATCTTAAGGCGTAAATTGTAAGCGTTAATATTTT
GTTAAAATTCGCGTTAAATTTTTGTTAAATCAGCTCATTTTTTAACCAATAGGCCGAAATCGGCAAAATC
CCTTATAAATCAAAAGAATAGACCGAGATAGGGT
[37 nt withheld, positions 1715-1751]
AAAGAACGTGGACTCCAACGTCAAAGG
[49 nt withheld, positions 1779-1827]
T
[91 nt withheld, positions 1829-1919]
G
[124 nt withheld, positions 1921-2044]
CAGGTGGCACTTTTCGGGGAAATGTGCGCGGAACCCCTATTTGTTTATTTTTCTAAATACATTCAAATAT
GTATCCGCTCATGAGACAATAACCCTGATAAATGCTTCAATAATATTGAAAAAGGAAGAGTCCTGAGGCG
GAAAGAACCAGCTGTGGAATGTGTGTCAGTTAGGGTGTGGAAAGTCCCCAGGCTCCCCAGCAGGCAGAAG
TATGCAAAGCATGCATCTCAATTAGTCAGCAACCAGGTGTGGAAAGTCCCCAGGCTCCCCAGCAGGCAGA
AGTATGCAAAGCATGCATCTCAATTAGTCAGCAACCATAGTCCCGCCCCTAACTCCGCCCATCCCGCCCC
TAACTCCGCCCAGTTCCGCCCATTCTCCGCCCCATGGCTGACTAATTTTTTTTATTTATGCAGAGGCCGA
GGCCGCCTCGGCCTCTGAGCTATTCCAGAAGTAGTGAGGAGGCTTTTTTGGAGGCCTAGGCTTTTGCAAA
GATCGATCAAGAGACAGGATGAGGATCGTTTCGCATGATTGAACAAGATGGATTGCACGCAGGTTCTCCG
GCCGCTTGGGTGGAGAGGCTATTCGGCTATGACTGGGCACAACAGACAATCGGCTGCTCTGATGCCGCCG
TGTTCCGGCTGTCAGCGCAGGGGCGCCCGGTTCTTTTTGTCAAGACCGACCTGTCCGGTGCCCTGAATGA
ACTGCAAGACGAGGCAGCGCGGCTATCGTGGCTGGCCACGACGGGCGTTCCTTGCGCAGCTGTGCTCGAC
GTTGTCACTGAAGCGGGAAGGGACTGGCTGCTATTGGGCGAAGTGCCGGGGCAGGATCTCCTGTCATCTC
ACCTTGCTCCTGCCGAGAAAGTATCCATCATGGCTGATGCAATGCGGCGGCTGCATACGCTTGATCCGGC
TACCTGCCCATTCGACCACCAAGCGAAACATCGCATCGAGCGAGCACGTACTCGGATGGAAGCCGGTCTT
GTCGATCAGGATGATCTGGACGAAGAGCATCAGGGGCTCGCGCCAGCCGAACTGTTCGCCAGGCTCAAGG
CGAGCATGCCCGACGGCGAGGATCTCGTCGTGACCCATGGCGATGCCTGCTTGCCGAATATCATGGTGGA
AAATGGCCGCTTTTCTGGATTCATCGACTGTGGCCGGCTGGGTGTGGCGGACCGCTATCAGGACATAGCG
TTGGCTACCCGTGATATTGCTGAAGAGCTTGGCGGCGAATGGGCTGACCGCTTCCTCGTGCTTTACGGTA
TCGCCGCTCCCGATTCGCAGCGCATCGCCTTCTATCGCCTTCTTGACGAGTTCTTCTGAGCGGGACTCTG
GGGTTCGAAATGACCGACCAAGCGACGCCCAACCTGCCATCACGAGATTTCGATTCCACCGCCGCCTTCT
ATGAAAGGTTGGGCTTCGGAATCGTTTTCCGGGACGCCGGCTGGATGATCCTCCAGCGCGGGGATCTCAT
GCTGGAGTTCTTCGCCCACCCTAGGGGGAGGCTAACTGAAACACGGAAGGAGACAATACCGGAAGGAACC
CGCGCTATGACGGCAATAAAAAGACAGAATAAAACGCACGGTGTTGGGTCGTTTGTTCATAAACGCGGGG
TTCGGTCCCAGGGCTGGCACTCTGTCGATACCCCACCGAGACCCCATTGGGGCCAATACGCCCGCGTTTC
TTCCTTTTCCCCACCCCACCCCCCAAGTTCGGGTGAAGGCCCAGGGCTCGCAGCCAACGTCGGGGCGGCA
GGCCCTGCCATAGCCTCAGGTTACTCATATATACTTTAGATTGATTTAAAACTTCATTTTTAATTTAAAA
GGATCTAGGTGAAGATCCTTTTTGATAATCTCATGACCAAAATCCCTTAACGTGAGTTTTCGTTCCACTG
AGCGTCAGACCCCGTAGAAAAGATCAAAGGATCTTCTTGAGATCCTTTTTTTCTGCGCGTAATCTGCTGC
TTGCAAACAAAAAAACCACCGCTACCAGCGGTGGTTTGTTTGCCGGATCAAGAGCTACCAACTCTTTTTC
CGAAGGTAACTGGCTTCAGCAGAGCGCAGATACCAAATACTGTTCTTCTAGTGTAGCCGTAGTTAGGCCA
CCACTTCAAGAACTCTGTAGCACCGCCTACATACCTCGCTCTGCTAATCCTGTTACCAGTGGCTGCTGCC
AGTGGCGATAAGTCGTGTCTTACCGGGTTGGACTCAAGACGATAGTTACCGGATAAGGCGCAGCGGTCGG
GCTGAACGGGGGGTTCGTGCACACAGCCCAGCTTGGAGCGAACGACCTACACCGAACTGAGATACCTACA
GCGTGAGCTATGAGAAAGCGCCACGCTTCCCGAAGGGAGAAAGGCGGACAGGTATCCGGTAAGCGGCAGG
GTCGGAACAGGAGAGCGCACGAGGGAGCTTCCAGGGGGAAACGCCTGGTATCTTTATAGTCCTGTCGGGT
TTCGCCACCTCTGACTTGAGCGTCGATTTTTGTGATGCTCGTCAGGGGGGCGGAGCCTATGGAAAAACGC
CAGCAACGCGGCCTTTTTACGGTTCCTGGCCTTTTGCTGGCCTTTTGCTCACATGTTCTTTCCTGCGTTA
TCCCCTGATTCTGTGGATAACCGTATTACCGCCATGCATTAGTTATTAATAGTAATCAATTACGGGGTCA
TTAGTTCATAGCCCATATATGGAGTTCCG
Features (pLannotate 1.2.2; 15 found; start..end, strand, type, name):
      1..304     +  enhancer       CMV enhancer: human cytomegalovirus immediate early enhancer
    305..508     +  promoter       CMV promoter: human cytomegalovirus (CMV) immediate early promoter
    531..611     +  misc_feature   MCS: multiple cloning site
    619..1335    +  CDS            mTurquoise2: mTurquoise2 is a basic (constitutively fluorescent) cyan fluorescent protein published in 2012, derived from Aequorea victoria. It is reported to be a rapidly-maturing monomer with very low acid sensitivity.
   1355..1438    +  CDS            large T antigen (fragment): large T antigen from SV40 (simian virus 40)
   1461..1582    +  polyA_signal   SV40 poly(A) signal: SV40 polyadenylation signal
   1616..2044    -  rep_origin     f1 ori (sequence partly withheld): f1 bacteriophage origin of replication; arrow indicates direction of (+) strand synthesis
   2071..2175    +  promoter       AmpR promoter: bla
   2177..2534    +  promoter       SV40 promoter: SV40 enhancer and early promoter
   2569..3363    +  CDS            NeoR/KanR: aminoglycoside phosphotransferase from Tn5; aph(3')-II (or nptII); confers resistance to neomycin, kanamycin, and G418 (Geneticin®)
   3384..3536    +  CDS            ble (fragment): BLE_KLEPN - Experimental evidence at protein level: Swiss-Prot protein existence level 1. Binding protein with a strong affinity to the bleomycin family of antibiotics. Binds to CL990; an antimitotic-antibiotic compound. From Klebsiella pneumoniae.
   3595..3642    +  polyA_signal   HSV TK poly(A) signal: herpes simplex virus thymidine kinase polyadenylation signal (Cole and Stacy, 1985)
   3733..3749    -  polyA_signal   bGH poly(A) signal (fragment): bovine growth hormone polyadenylation signal
   3971..4559    +  rep_origin     ori: high-copy-number ColE1/pMB1/pBR322/pUC origin of replication
   4674..4733    +  enhancer       CMV enhancer (fragment): human cytomegalovirus immediate early enhancer
