[The description below was written by a language model from this plasmid's Addgene catalogue record and pLannotate feature annotations shown in this document.]
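Description:
mTurquoise2-N1 is an empty mammalian expression backbone of the classic "N1" fluorescent-protein cloning vector layout, designed for making fusions in which a protein of interest carries the cyan fluorescent protein mTurquoise2 at its C terminus. No insert is present. The catalogue lists the backbone at about 4.75 kb, and the sequenced record is 4,733 nt. Expression is driven by the human cytomegalovirus immediate early enhancer and promoter, followed by a multiple cloning site placed directly upstream of the mTurquoise2 coding sequence. A gene cloned in frame into that site, without its stop codon, is therefore translated as a fusion ending in the fluorophore. Transcripts are terminated by an SV40 polyadenylation signal. mTurquoise2 is a monomeric, rapidly maturing, acid-tolerant Aequorea victoria derivative, recorded here with excitation at 434 nm and emission at 474 nm.

For propagation, the plasmid carries a high-copy ColE1/pUC-type origin and is selected in bacteria with kanamycin. A single Tn5 aminoglycoside phosphotransferase gene (NeoR/KanR) serves in both hosts. It sits behind tandem promoters, a bacterial bla promoter for kanamycin resistance in E. coli and the SV40 enhancer/early promoter for G418 selection of stably transfected mammalian cells, and it ends with an HSV thymidine kinase polyadenylation signal. An f1 origin is also present, which allows single-stranded DNA production. The short large T antigen, ble and bGH poly(A) fragments in the automated annotation are most likely residual or partial matches to flanking sequence rather than functional elements. Typical uses are live-cell localization imaging of tagged proteins, or expression of the untagged fluorophore as a cyan marker.
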