Addgene plasmid #54843: mTurquoise2-N1
Purpose: (Empty Backbone) Localization: N1 Cloning Vector, Excitation: 434, Emission: 474
Depositing lab: Michael Davidson & Dorus Gadella. Depositing organization: Florida State University, Tallahassee. Publication: Structure-guided evolution of cyan fluorescent proteins towards a quantum yield of 93%. Goedhart J, von Stetten D, Noirclerc-Savoye M, Lelimousin M, Joosen L, Hink MA, van Weeren L, Gadella TW Jr, Royant A. Nat Commun. 2012 Mar 20;3:751. doi: 10.1038/ncomms1738. PubMed 22434194.
Backbone
  Vector backbone: mTurquoise2-N1
  Backbone size (bp): 4750
  Vector type: Mammalian Expression
  Selectable markers: Neomycin (select with G418)
  Tag / fusion protein: mTurquoise2 (C terminal on backbone)
Growth in bacteria
  Bacterial resistance: Kanamycin, 50 μg/mL
  Growth temperature: 37°C
  Growth strain: DH5alpha
  Copy number: High Copy
Gene/Insert
  Gene/Insert name: None
  Tag / fusion protein: mTurquoise2 (C terminal on backbone)
Terms and licenses: Academic/Nonprofit Terms; Industry Terms
Depositor comments: . Excitation = 434; Emission = 474
How to cite: mTurquoise2-N1 was a gift from Michael Davidson & Dorus Gadella (Addgene plasmid # 54843 ; http://n2t.net/addgene:54843 ; RRID:Addgene_54843)
