>Addgene plasmid #54843 | mTurquoise2-N1 | addgene partial sequence | sequence record 90514 | CMV-F 5'-CGCAAATGGGCGGTAGGCGTG-3'
GTGAACCGTCAGATCCGCTAGCGCTACCGGACTCAGATCTCGAGCTCAAGCTTCGAATTCTGCAGTCGAC
GGTACCGCGGGCCCGGGATCCACCGGTCGCCACCATGGTGAGCAAGGGCGAGGAGCTGTTCACCGGGGTG
GTGCCCATCCTGGTCGAGCTGGACGGCGACGTAAACGGCCACAAGTTCAGCGTGTCCGGCGAGGGCGAGG
GCGATGCCACCTACGGCAAGCTGACCCTGAAGTTCATCTGCACCACCGGCAAGCTGCCCGTGCCCTGGCC
CACCCTCGTGACCACCCTGTCCTGGGGCGTGCAGTGCTTCGCCCGCTACCCCGACCACATGAAGCAGCAC
GACTTCTTCAAGTCCGCCATGCCCGAAGGCTACGTCCAGGAGCGCACCATCTTCTTCAAGGACGACGGCA
ACTACAAGACCCGCGCCGAGGTGAAGTTCGAGGGCGACACCCTGGTGAACCGCATCGAGCTGAAGGGCAT
CGACTTCAAGGAGGACGGCAACATCCTGGGGCACAAGCTGGAGTACAACTACTTCAGCGACAACGTCTAT
ATCACCGCCGACAAGCAGAAGAACGGCATCAAGGCCAACTTCAAGATCCGCCACAACATCGAGGACGGCG
GCGTGCAGCTCGCCGACCACTACCAGCAGAACACCCCCATCGGCGACGGCCCCGTGCTGCTGCCCGACAA
CCACTACCTGAGCACCCAGTCCAAGCTGAGCAAAGACCCCAACGAGAAGCGCGATCACATGGTCCTGCTG
GAGTTCGTGACCGCCGCCGGGATCACTCTCGGCATGGACGAGCTGTACAAGTAAAGCGGCCGCGACTCTA
GATCATAATCAGCCATACCACATTTGTAGAGGTT
